>Addgene plasmid #74013 | FH95pUp95GW (B4) | depositor full sequence | sequence record 140839 | FH95pUp95GW (B4) sequence 12460 bps
GTCGACGGATCGGGAGATCTCCCGATCCCCTATGGTGCACTCTCAGTACAATCTGCTCTGATGCCGCATA
GTTAAGCCAGTATCTGCTCCCTGCTTGTGTGTTGGAGGTCGCTGAGTAGTGCGCGAGCAAAATTTAAGCT
ACAACAAGGCAAGGCTTGACCGACAATTGCATGAAGAATCTGCTTAGGGTTAGGCGTTTTGCGCTGCTTC
GCGATGTACGGGCCAGATATACGCGTTGACATTGATTATTGACTAGTTATTAATAGTAATCAATTACGGG
GTCATTAGTTCATAGCCCATATATGGAGTTCCGCGTTACATAACTTACGGTAAATGGCCCGCCTGGCTGA
CCGCCCAACGACCCCCGCCCATTGACGTCAATAATGACGTATGTTCCCATAGTAACGCCAATAGGGACTT
TCCATTGACGTCAATGGGTGGAGTATTTACGGTAAACTGCCCACTTGGCAGTACATCAAGTGTATCATAT
GCCAAGTACGCCCCCTATTGACGTCAATGACGGTAAATGGCCCGCCTGGCATTATGCCCAGTACATGACC
TTATGGGACTTTCCTACTTGGCAGTACATCTACGTATTAGTCATCGCTATTACCATGGTGATGCGGTTTT
GGCAGTACATCAATGGGCGTGGATAGCGGTTTGACTCACGGGGATTTCCAAGTCTCCACCCCATTGACGT
CAATGGGAGTTTGTTTTGGCACCAAAATCAACGGGACTTTCCAAAATGTCGTAACAACTCCGCCCCATTG
ACGCAAATGGGCGGTAGGCGTGTACGGTGGGAGGTCTATATAAGCAGCGCGTTTTGCCTGTACTGGGTCT
CTCTGGTTAGACCAGATCTGAGCCTGGGAGCTCTCTGGCTAACTAGGGAACCCACTGCTTAAGCCTCAAT
AAAGCTTGCCTTGAGTGCTTCAAGTAGTGTGTGCCCGTCTGTTGTGTGACTCTGGTAACTAGAGATCCCT
CAGACCCTTTTAGTCAGTGTGGAAAATCTCTAGCAGTGGCGCCCGAACAGGGACTTGAAAGCGAAAGGGA
AACCAGAGGAGCTCTCTCGACGCAGGACTCGGCTTGCTGAAGCGCGCACGGCAAGAGGCGAGGGGCGGCG
ACTGGTGAGTACGCCAAAAATTTTGACTAGCGGAGGCTAGAAGGAGAGAGATGGGTGCGAGAGCGTCAGT
ATTAAGCGGGGGAGAATTAGATCGCGATGGGAAAAAATTCGGTTAAGGCCAGGGGGAAAGAAAAAATATA
AATTAAAACATATAGTATGGGCAAGCAGGGAGCTAGAACGATTCGCAGTTAATCCTGGCCTGTTAGAAAC
ATCAGAAGGCTGTAGACAAATACTGGGACAGCTACAACCATCCCTTCAGACAGGATCAGAAGAACTTAGA
TCATTATATAATACAGTAGCAACCCTCTATTGTGTGCATCAAAGGATAGAGATAAAAGACACCAAGGAAG
CTTTAGACAAGATAGAGGAAGAGCAAAACAAAAGTAAGACCACCGCACAGCAAGCGGCCGCTGATCTTCA
GACCTGGAGGAGGAGATATGAGGGACAATTGGAGAAGTGAATTATATAAATATAAAGTAGTAAAAATTGA
ACCATTAGGAGTAGCACCCACCAAGGCAAAGAGAAGAGTGGTGCAGAGAGAAAAAAGAGCAGTGGGAATA
GGAGCTTTGTTCCTTGGGTTCTTGGGAGCAGCAGGAAGCACTATGGGCGCAGCGTCAATGACGCTGACGG
TACAGGCCAGACAATTATTGTCTGGTATAGTGCAGCAGCAGAACAATTTGCTGAGGGCTATTGAGGCGCA
ACAGCATCTGTTGCAACTCACAGTCTGGGGCATCAAGCAGCTCCAGGCAAGAATCCTGGCTGTGGAAAGA
TACCTAAAGGATCAACAGCTCCTGGGGATTTGGGGTTGCTCTGGAAAACTCATTTGCACCACTGCTGTGC
CTTGGAATGCTAGTTGGAGTAATAAATCTCTGGAACAGATTTGGAATCACACGACCTGGATGGAGTGGGA
CAGAGAAATTAACAATTACACAAGCTTAATACACTCCTTAATTGAAGAATCGCAAAACCAGCAAGAAAAG
AATGAACAAGAATTATTGGAATTAGATAAATGGGCAAGTTTGTGGAATTGGTTTAACATAACAAATTGGC
TGTGGTATATAAAATTATTCATAATGATAGTAGGAGGCTTGGTAGGTTTAAGAATAGTTTTTGCTGTACT
TTCTATAGTGAATAGAGTTAGGCAGGGATATTCACCATTATCGTTTCAGACCCACCTCCCAACCCCGAGG
GGACCCGACAGGCCCGAAGGAATAGAAGAAGAAGGTGGAGAGAGAGACAGAGACAGATCCATTCGATTAG
TGAACGGATCGGCACTGCGTGCGCCAATTCTGCAGACAAATGGCAGTATTCATCCACAATTTTAAAAGAA
AAGGGGGGATTGGGGGGTACAGTGCAGGGGAAAGAATAGTAGACATAATAGCAACAGACATACAAACTAA
AGAATTACAAAAACAAATTACAAAAATTCAAAATTTTCGGGTTTATTACAGGGACAGCAGAGATCCAGTT
TGGTTAATCGTACGAATTCGAACGCTGACGTCATCAACCCGCTCCAAGGAATCGCGGGCCCAGTGTCACT
AGGCGGGAACACCCAGCGCGCGTGCGCCCTGGCAGGAAGATGGCTGTGAGGGACAGGGGAGTGGCGCCCT
GCAATATTTGCATGTCGCTATGTGTTCTGGGAAATCACCATAAACGTGAAATGTCTTTGGATTTGGGAAT
CTTATAAGTTCTGTATGAGACCACAGATCCCCGGACATCCAGGCACACAAGTTCAAGAGACTTGTGTGCC
TGGATGTCCTTTTTGGAAAGCTTATCGAATTAATTAACCCGTGTCGGCTCCAGATCTGGCCTCCGCGCCG
GGTTTTGGCGCCTCCCGCGGGCGCCCCCCTCCTCACGGCGAGCGCTGCCACGTCAGACGAAGGGCGCAGC
GAGCGTCCTGATCCTTCCGCCCGGACGCTCAGGACAGCGGCCCGCTGCTCATAAGACTCGGCCTTAGAAC
CCCAGTATCAGCAGAAGGACATTTTAGGACGGGACTTGGGTGACTCTAGGGCACTGGTTTTCTTTCCAGA
GAGCGGAACAGGCGAGGAAAAGTAGTCCCTTCTCGGCGATTCTGCGGAGGGATCTCCGTGGGGCGGTGAA
CGCCGATGATTATATAAGGACGCGCCGGGTGTGGCACAGCTAGTTCCGTCGCAGCCGGGATTTGGGTCGC
GGTTCTTGTTTGTGGATCGCTGTGATCGTCACTTGGTGAGTAGCGGGCTGCTGGGCTGGCCGGGGCTTTC
GTGGCCGCCGGGCCGCTCGGTGGGACGGAAGCGTGTGGAGAGACCGCCAAGGGCTGTAGTCTGGGTCCGC
GAGCAAGGTTGCCCTGAACTGGGGGTTGGGGGGAGCGCACAAAATGGCGGCTGTTCCCGAGTCTTGAATG
GAAGACGCTTGTAAGGCGGGCTGTGAGGTCGTTGAAACAAGGTGGGGGGCATGGTGGGCGGCAAGAACCC
AAGGTCTTGAGGCCTTCGCTAATGCGGGAAAGCTCTTATTCGGGTGAGATGGGCTGGGGCACCATCTGGG
GACCCTGACGTGAAGTTTGTCACTGACTGGAGAACTCGGGTTTGTCGTCTGGTTGCGGGGGCGGCAGTTA
TGCGGTGCCGTTGGGCAGTGCACCCGTACCTTTGGGAGCGCGCGCCTCGTCGTGTCGTGACGTCACCCGT
TCTGTTGGCTTATAATGCAGGGTGGGGCCACCTGCCGGTAGGTGTGCGGTAGGCTTTTCTCCGTCGCAGG
ACGCAGGGTTCGGGCCTAGGGTAGGCTCTCCTGAATCGACAGGCGCCGGACCTCTGGTGAGGGGAGGGAT
AAGTGAGGCGTCAGTTTCTTTGGTCGGTTTTATGTACCTATCTTCTTAAGTAGCTGAAGCTCCGGTTTTG
AACTATGCGCTCGGGGTTGGCGAGTGTGTTTTGTGAAGTTTTTTAGGCACCTTTTGAAATGTAATCATTT
GGGTCAATATGTAATTTTCAGTGTTAGACTAGTAAATTGTCCGCTAAATTCTGGCCGTTTTTGGCTTTTT
TGTTAGACGAAGCTTGGGCTGCAGGTCGACTCTAGAGGATCAATTCGCCCTTTCTAGACCACCATGGACT
GTCTCTGTATAGTGACAACCAAGAAATACCGCTACCAAGATGAAGACACGCCCCCTCTGGAACACAGCCC
GGCCCACCTCCCCAACCAGGCCAATTCTCCCCCTGTGATTGTCAACACGGACACCCTAGAAGCCCCAGGA
TATGAGTTGCAGGTGAATGGAACAGAGGGGGAGATGGAGTATGAGGAGATCACATTGGAAAGGGGTAACT
CAGGTCTGGGCTTCAGCATCGCAGGTGGCACTGACAACCCGCACATCGGTGACGACCCGTCCATTTTTAT
CACCAAGATCATTCCTGGTGGGGCTGCAGCCCAGGATGGCCGCCTCAGGGTCAATGACAGCATCCTGTTT
GTAAATGAAGTGGATGTTCGGGAGGTGACCCATTCAGCTGCGGTGGAGGCCCTCAAAGAGGCAGGTTCCA
TCGTTCGCCTCTATGTCATGCGCCGGAAACCCCCAGCCGAAAAGGTCATGGAGATCAAACTCATCAAAGG
GCCTAAAGGACTTGGCTTCAGCATTGCGGGGGGCGTTGGGAACCAGCACATCCCTGGAGATAACAGCATC
TATGTAACGAAGATCATCGAAGGAGGTGCTGCCCACAAGGATGGCAGGTTGCAGATTGGAGACAAGATCC
TGGCGGTCAACAGTGTGGGGCTGGAGGACGTCATGCACGAGGATGCCGTGGCAGCCCTGAAGAACACATA
TGACGTTGTGTACCTAAAGGTGGCCAAGCCCAGCAATGCCTACCTGAGTGACAGCTATGCTCCCCCAGAC
ATCACAACCTCGTATTCTCAGCACCTGGACAATGAGATCAGTCATAGCAGCTACTTGGGCACTGACTACC
CCACAGCCATGACCCCCACTTCCCCTCGGCGCTACTCCCCTGTGGCCAAGGACCTGCTGGGGGAGGAAGA
CATTCCCCGGGAACCAAGGCGGATCGTGATCCATCGGGGCTCCACCGGCCTGGGCTTCAACATCGTGGGC
GGCGAGGATGGTGAAGGCATCTTCATCTCCTTCATCCTTGCTGGGGGTCCAGCCGACCTCAGTGGGGAGC
TACGGAAGGGGGACCAGATCCTGTCGGTCAATGGTGTTGACCTCCGCAATGCCAGTCACGAACAGGCTGC
CATTGCCCTGAAGAATGCGGGTCAGACGGTCACGATCATCGCTCAGTATAAACCAGAAGAGTATAGTCGA
TTCGAGGCCAAGATCCATGATCTTCGGGAACAGCTCATGAATAGTAGCCTAGGCTCAGGGACTGCATCCT
TGCGAAGCAACCCCAAGAGGGGCTTCTACATTAGGGCCCTGTTTGATTACGACAAGACCAAGGACTGCGG
TTTCTTGAGCCAGGCCCTGAGCTTCCGCTTCGGGGATGTGCTTCATGTCATTGACGCTGGTGACGAAGAG
TGGTGGCAAGCACGGCGGGTCCACTCCGACAGTGAGACCGACGACATTGGCTTCATTCCCAGCAAACGGC
GGGTCGAGCGACGAGAGTGGTCAAGGTTAAAGGCCAAGGACTGGGGCTCCAGCTCTGGATCACAGGGTCG
AGAAGACTCGGTTCTGAGCTATGAGACGGTGACCCAGATGGAAGTGCACTATGCTCGTCCCATCATCATC
CTTGGACCCACCAAAGACCGTGCCAACGATGATCTTCTCTCCGAGTTCCCCGACAAGTTTGGATCCTGTG
TCCCTCATACGACACGTCCTAAGCGGGAATATGAGATAGACGGCCGGGATTACCACTTTGTCTCCTCCCG
GGAGAAAATGGAGAAGGATATTCAAGCGCATAAGTTCATTGAGGCTGGCCAGTACAACAGCCACCTCTAT
GGGACCAGCGTCCAGTCTGTGCGAGAGGTAGCAGAGCAGGGGAAGCACTGCATCCTCGATGTCTCGGCCA
ATGCCGTGCGGCGGCTGCAGGCGGCCCACCTGCACCCCATCGCCATCTTCATCCGTCCCCGCTCCCTGGA
GAATGTGCTAGAGATCAATAAGCGGATCACAGAGGAGCAAGCCCGGAAAGCCTTCGACAGAGCCACGAAG
CTGGAGCAGGAGTTCACAGAGTGCTTCTCAGCCATCGTAGAGGGCGACAGCTTTGAAGAGATCTATCACA
AAGTGAAACGTGTCATTGAAGACCTCTCAGGCCCCTACATCTGGGTCCCAGCCCGAGAGAGACTCGGTAC
CGCGGGCCCGGGATCCATCGCCACCATGGTGAGCAAGGGCGAGGAGCTGTTCACCGGGGTGGTGCCCATC
CTGGTCGAGCTGGACGGCGACGTAAACGGCCACAAGTTCAGCGTGTCCGGCGAGGGCGAGGGCGATGCCA
CCTACGGCAAGCTGACCCTGAAGTTCATCTGCACCACCGGCAAGCTGCCCGTGCCCTGGCCCACCCTCGT
GACCACCCTGACCTACGGCGTGCAGTGCTTCAGCCGCTACCCCGACCACATGAAGCAGCACGACTTCTTC
AAGTCCGCCATGCCCGAAGGCTACGTCCAGGAGCGCACCATCTTCTTCAAGGACGACGGCAACTACAAGA
CCCGCGCCGAGGTGAAGTTCGAGGGCGACACCCTGGTGAACCGCATCGAGCTGAAGGGCATCGACTTCAA
GGAGGACGGCAACATCCTGGGGCACAAGCTGGAGTACAACTACAACAGCCACAACGTCTATATCATGGCC
GACAAGCAGAAGAACGGCATCAAGGTGAACTTCAAGATCCGCCACAACATCGAGGACGGCAGCGTGCAGC
TCGCCGACCACTACCAGCAGAACACCCCCATCGGCGACGGCCCCGTGCTGCTGCCCGACAACCACTACCT
GAGCACCCAGTCCGCCCTGAGCAAAGACCCCAACGAGAAGCGCGATCACATGGTCCTGCTGGAGTTCGTG
ACCGCCGCCGGGATCACTCTCGGCATGGACGAGCTGTACAAGTAAGCTAGCTCGAGCTAGAATTAATTCG
ATATCAAGCTTATCGATAATCAACCTCTGGATTACAAAATTTGTGAAAGATTGACTGGTATTCTTAACTA
TGTTGCTCCTTTTACGCTATGTGGATACGCTGCTTTAATGCCTTTGTATCATGCTATTGCTTCCCGTATG
GCTTTCATTTTCTCCTCCTTGTATAAATCCTGGTTGCTGTCTCTTTATGAGGAGTTGTGGCCCGTTGTCA
GGCAACGTGGCGTGGTGTGCACTGTGTTTGCTGACGCAACCCCCACTGGTTGGGGCATTGCCACCACCTG
TCAGCTCCTTTCCGGGACTTTCGCTTTCCCCCTCCCTATTGCCACGGCGGAACTCATCGCCGCCTGCCTT
GCCCGCTGCTGGACAGGGGCTCGGCTGTTGGGCACTGACAATTCCGTGGTGTTGTCGGGGAAATCATCGT
CCTTTCCTTGGCTGCTCGCCTGTGTTGCCACCTGGATTCTGCGCGGGACGTCCTTCTGCTACGTCCCTTC
GGCCCTCAATCCAGCGGACCTTCCTTCCCGCGGCCTGCTGCCGGCTCTGCGGCCTCTTCCGCGTCTTCGC
CTTCGCCCTCAGACGAGTCGGATCTCCCTTTGGGCCGCCTCCCCGCATCGATACCGTCGAGACCTAGAAA
AACATGGAGCAATCACAAGTAGCAATACAGCAGCTACCAATGCTGATTGTGCCTGGCTAGAAGCACAAGA
GGAGGAGGAGGTGGGTTTTCCAGTCACACCTCAGGTACCTTTAAGACCAATGACTTACAAGGCAGCTGTA
GATCTTAGCCACTTTTTAAAAGAAAAGGGGGGACTGGAAGGGCTAATTCACTCCCAACGAAGACAAGATA
TCCTTGATCTGTGGATCTACCACACACAAGGCTACTTCCCTGATTGGCAGAACTACACACCAGGGCCAGG
GATCAGATATCCACTGACCTTTGGATGGTGCTACAAGCTAGTACCAGTTGAGCAAGAGAAGGTAGAAGAA
GCCAATGAAGGAGAGAACACCCGCTTGTTACACCCTGTGAGCCTGCATGGGATGGATGACCCGGAGAGAG
AAGTATTAGAGTGGAGGTTTGACAGCCGCCTAGCATTTCATCACATGGCCCGAGAGCTGCATCCGGACTG
TACTGGGTCTCTCTGGTTAGACCAGATCTGAGCCTGGGAGCTCTCTGGCTAACTAGGGAACCCACTGCTT
AAGCCTCAATAAAGCTTGCCTTGAGTGCTTCAAGTAGTGTGTGCCCGTCTGTTGTGTGACTCTGGTAACT
AGAGATCCCTCAGACCCTTTTAGTCAGTGTGGAAAATCTCTAGCAGGGCCCGTTTAAACCCGCTGATCAG
CCTCGACTGTGCCTTCTAGTTGCCAGCCATCTGTTGTTTGCCCCTCCCCCGTGCCTTCCTTGACCCTGGA
AGGTGCCACTCCCACTGTCCTTTCCTAATAAAATGAGGAAATTGCATCGCATTGTCTGAGTAGGTGTCAT
TCTATTCTGGGGGGTGGGGTGGGGCAGGACAGCAAGGGGGAGGATTGGGAAGACAATAGCAGGCATGCTG
GGGATGCGGTGGGCTCTATGGCTTCTGAGGCGGAAAGAACCAGCTGGGGCTCTAGGGGGTATCCCC
[124 nt withheld, positions 8747-8870]
C
[91 nt withheld, positions 8872-8962]
A
[49 nt withheld, positions 8964-9012]
CCTTTGACGTTGGAGTCCACGTTCTTT
[37 nt withheld, positions 9040-9076]
ACCCTATCTCGGTCTATTCTTTTGATTTATAAGGGATTTTGCCGATTTCGGCCTATTGGTTAAAAAATGA
GCTGATTTAACAAAAATTTAACGCGAATTAATTCTGTGGAATGTGTGTCAGTTAGGGTGTGGAAAGTCCC
CAGGCTCCCCAGCAGGCAGAAGTATGCAAAGCATGCATCTCAATTAGTCAGCAACCAGGTGTGGAAAGTC
CCCAGGCTCCCCAGCAGGCAGAAGTATGCAAAGCATGCATCTCAATTAGTCAGCAACCATAGTCCCGCCC
CTAACTCCGCCCATCCCGCCCCTAACTCCGCCCAGTTCCGCCCATTCTCCGCCCCATGGCTGACTAATTT
TTTTTATTTATGCAGAGGCCGAGGCCGCCTCTGCCTCTGAGCTATTCCAGAAGTAGTGAGGAGGCTTTTT
TGGAGGCCTAGGCTTTTGCAAAAAGCTCCCGGGAGCTTGTATATCCATTTTCGGATCTGATCAGCACGTG
TTGACAATTAATCATCGGCATAGTATATCGGCATAGTATAATACGACAAGGTGAGGAACTAAACCATGGC
CAAGTTGACCAGTGCCGTTCCGGTGCTCACCGCGCGCGACGTCGCCGGAGCGGTCGAGTTCTGGACCGAC
CGGCTCGGGTTCTCCCGGGACTTCGTGGAGGACGACTTCGCCGGTGTGGTCCGGGACGACGTGACCCTGT
TCATCAGCGCGGTCCAGGACCAGGTGGTGCCGGACAACACCCTGGCCTGGGTGTGGGTGCGCGGCCTGGA
CGAGCTGTACGCCGAGTGGTCGGAGGTCGTGTCCACGAACTTCCGGGACGCCTCCGGGCCGGCCATGACC
GAGATCGGCGAGCAGCCGTGGGGGCGGGAGTTCGCCCTGCGCGACCCGGCCGGCAACTGCGTGCACTTCG
TGGCCGAGGAGCAGGACTGACACGTGCTACGAGATTTCGATTCCACCGCCGCCTTCTATGAAAGGTTGGG
CTTCGGAATCGTTTTCCGGGACGCCGGCTGGATGATCCTCCAGCGCGGGGATCTCATGCTGGAGTTCTTC
GCCCACCCCAACTTGTTTATTGCAGCTTATAATGGTTACAAATAAAGCAATAGCATCACAAATTTCACAA
ATAAAGCATTTTTTTCACTGCATTCTAGTTGTGGTTTGTCCAAACTCATCAATGTATCTTATCATGTCTG
TATACCGTCGACCTCTAGCTAGAGCTTGGCGTAATCATGGTCATAGCTGTTTCCTGTGTGAAATTGTTAT
CCGCTCACAATTCCACACAACATACGAGCCGGAAGCATAAAGTGTAAAGCCTGGGGTGCCTAATGAGTGA
GCTAACTCACATTAATTGCGTTGCGCTCACTGCCCGCTTTCCAGTCGGGAAACCTGTCGTGCCAGCTGCA
TTAATGAATCGGCCAACGCGCGGGGAGAGGCGGTTTGCGTATTGGGCGCTCTTCCGCTTCCTCGCTCACT
GACTCGCTGCGCTCGGTCGTTCGGCTGCGGCGAGCGGTATCAGCTCACTCAAAGGCGGTAATACGGTTAT
CCACAGAATCAGGGGATAACGCAGGAAAGAACATGTGAGCAAAAGGCCAGCAAAAGGCCAGGAACCGTAA
AAAGGCCGCGTTGCTGGCGTTTTTCCATAGGCTCCGCCCCCCTGACGAGCATCACAAAAATCGACGCTCA
AGTCAGAGGTGGCGAAACCCGACAGGACTATAAAGATACCAGGCGTTTCCCCCTGGAAGCTCCCTCGTGC
GCTCTCCTGTTCCGACCCTGCCGCTTACCGGATACCTGTCCGCCTTTCTCCCTTCGGGAAGCGTGGCGCT
TTCTCATAGCTCACGCTGTAGGTATCTCAGTTCGGTGTAGGTCGTTCGCTCCAAGCTGGGCTGTGTGCAC
GAACCCCCCGTTCAGCCCGACCGCTGCGCCTTATCCGGTAACTATCGTCTTGAGTCCAACCCGGTAAGAC
ACGACTTATCGCCACTGGCAGCAGCCACTGGTAACAGGATTAGCAGAGCGAGGTATGTAGGCGGTGCTAC
AGAGTTCTTGAAGTGGTGGCCTAACTACGGCTACACTAGAAGAACAGTATTTGGTATCTGCGCTCTGCTG
AAGCCAGTTACCTTCGGAAAAAGAGTTGGTAGCTCTTGATCCGGCAAACAAACCACCGCTGGTAGCGGTG
GTTTTTTTGTTTGCAAGCAGCAGATTACGCGCAGAAAAAAAGGATCTCAAGAAGATCCTTTGATCTTTTC
TACGGGGTCTGACGCTCAGTGGAACGAAAACTCACGTTAAGGGATTTTGGTCATGAGATTATCAAAAAGG
ATCTTCACCTAGATCCTTTTAAATTAAAAATGAAGTTTTAAATCAATCTAAAGTATATATGAGTAAACTT
GGTCTGACAGTTACCAATGCTTAATCAGTGAGGCACCTATCTCAGCGATCTGTCTATTTCGTTCATCCAT
AGTTGCCTGACTCCCCGTCGTGTAGATAACTACGATACGGGAGGGCTTACCATCTGGCCCCAGTGCTGCA
ATGATACCGCGAGACCCACGCTCACCGGCTCCAGATTTATCAGCAATAAACCAGCCAGCCGGAAGGGCCG
AGCGCAGAAGTGGTCCTGCAACTTTATCCGCCTCCATCCAGTCTATTAATTGTTGCCGGGAAGCTAGAGT
AAGTAGTTCGCCAGTTAATAGTTTGCGCAACGTTGTTGCCATTGCTACAGGCATCGTGGTGTCACGCTCG
TCGTTTGGTATGGCTTCATTCAGCTCCGGTTCCCAACGATCAAGGCGAGTTACATGATCCCCCATGTTGT
GCAAAAAAGCGGTTAGCTCCTTCGGTCCTCCGATCGTTGTCAGAAGTAAGTTGGCCGCAGTGTTATCACT
CATGGTTATGGCAGCACTGCATAATTCTCTTACTGTCATGCCATCCGTAAGATGCTTTTCTGTGACTGGT
GAGTACTCAACCAAGTCATTCTGAGAATAGTGTATGCGGCGACCGAGTTGCTCTTGCCCGGCGTCAATAC
GGGATAATACCGCGCCACATAGCAGAACTTTAAAAGTGCTCATCATTGGAAAACGTTCTTCGGGGCGAAA
ACTCTCAAGGATCTTACCGCTGTTGAGATCCAGTTCGATGTAACCCACTCGTGCACCCAACTGATCTTCA
GCATCTTTTACTTTCACCAGCGTTTCTGGGTGAGCAAAAACAGGAAGGCAAAATGCCGCAAAAAAGGGAA
TAAGGGCGACACGGAAATGTTGAATACTCATACTCTTCCTTTTTCAATATTATTGAAGCATTTATCAGGG
TTATTGTCTCATGAGCGGATACATATTTGAATGTATTTAGAAAAATAAACAAATAGGGGTTCCGCGCACA
TTTCCCCGAAAAGTGCCACCTGAC
Features (pLannotate 1.2.2; 34 found; start..end, strand, type, name):
     31..83      -  misc_feature   bom (fragment): basis of mobility region from pBR322
    238..617     +  enhancer       CMV enhancer: human cytomegalovirus immediate early enhancer
    618..817     +  promoter       CMV promoter: human cytomegalovirus (CMV) immediate early promoter
    835..1015    +  LTR            5' LTR (truncated): truncated 5' long terminal repeat (LTR) from HIV-1
   1062..1187    +  misc_feature   HIV-1 Ψ: packaging signal of human immunodeficiency virus type 1
   1171..1534    +  CDS            HIV-1 gag (fragment): gag protein from human immunodeficiency virus 1; gag
   1680..1913    +  misc_feature   RRE: The Rev response element (RRE) of HIV-1 allows for Rev-dependent mRNA export from the nucleus to the cytoplasm.
   2290..2390    +  CDS            Rev (fragment): human immunodeficiency virus 1 (HIV-1) Rev protein; rev; enhances nuclear export of unspliced and incompletely spliced viral mRNAs
   2440..2557    +  misc_feature   cPPT/CTS: central polypurine tract and central termination sequence of HIV-1
   2610..2824    +  promoter       H1 promoter: human H1 RNA promoter
   2928..4138    +  promoter       UbC promoter: human ubiquitin C promoter
   4149..4171    -  misc_feature   MCS (fragment): pUC18/19 multiple cloning site
   4194..6365    +  CDS            Dlg4: DLG4_RAT - Also known as Dlgh4, Psd95 From Rattus norvegicus (Rat).
   6365..6386    +  misc_feature   MCS (fragment): multiple cloning site
   6396..7115    +  CDS            EGFP: the original enhanced GFP (Yang et al., 1996) mammalian codon-optimized
   7135..7158    +  misc_feature   MCS (fragment): pBluescript multiple cloning site
   7158..7746    +  misc_feature   WPRE: woodchuck hepatitis virus posttranscriptional regulatory element
   7671..8258    +  CDS            nef: NEF_HV112 - Experimental evidence at protein level: Swiss-Prot protein existence level 1. Extracellular Nef protein targets CD4(+) T-lymphocytes for apoptosis by interacting with CXCR4 surface receptors. From Human immunodeficiency virus type 1 group M subtype B (isolate PCV12) (HIV-1).
   8265..8445    +  LTR            5' LTR (truncated): truncated 5' long terminal repeat (LTR) from HIV-1
   8477..8701    +  polyA_signal   bGH poly(A) signal: bovine growth hormone polyadenylation signal
   8705..8726    +  promoter       SV40 promoter (fragment): SV40 enhancer and early promoter
   8747..9175    +  rep_origin     f1 ori (sequence partly withheld): f1 bacteriophage origin of replication; arrow indicates direction of (+) strand synthesis
   9189..9518    +  promoter       SV40 promoter: SV40 enhancer and early promoter
   9566..9613    +  promoter       EM7 promoter: synthetic bacterial promoter&nbsp
   9632..10006   +  CDS            BleoR: antibiotic-binding protein; Sh ble from Streptoalloteichus hindustanus; confers resistance to bleomycin, phleomycin, and Zeocin™
  10016..10141   +  CDS            ble (fragment): BLE_KLEPN - Experimental evidence at protein level: Swiss-Prot protein existence level 1. Binding protein with a strong affinity to the bleomycin family of antibiotics. Binds to CL990; an antimitotic-antibiotic compound. From Klebsiella pneumoniae.
  10136..10257   +  polyA_signal   SV40 poly(A) signal: SV40 polyadenylation signal
  10328..10350   -  protein_bind   lac operator (fragment): The lac repressor binds to the lac operator to inhibit transcription in E. coli. This inhibition can be relieved by adding lactose or isopropyl-β-D-thiogalactopyranoside (IPTG). lac repressor encoded by lacI
  10354..10384   -  promoter       lac promoter: promoter for the E. coli lac operon
  10399..10420   -  protein_bind   CAP binding site: CAP binding activates transcription in the presence of cAMP. E. coli catabolite activator protein
  10433..10525   -  CDS            lacI (fragment): lac repressor; lacI; The lac repressor binds to the lac operator to inhibit transcription in E. coli. This inhibition can be relieved by adding lactose or isopropyl-β-D-thiogalactopyranoside (IPTG).
  10708..11296   -  rep_origin     ori: high-copy-number ColE1/pMB1/pBR322/pUC origin of replication
  11467..12327   -  CDS            AmpR: β-lactamase; bla; confers resistance to ampicillin, carbenicillin, and related antibiotics
  12328..12432   -  promoter       AmpR promoter: bla
