[The description below was written by a language model from this plasmid's Addgene catalogue record and pLannotate feature annotations shown in this document.]
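Description:
FH95pUp95GW (B4) is a 12,460 bp HIV-1-based lentiviral transfer plasmid built on the FUGW backbone and designed for "molecular replacement" of rat PSD-95: it knocks down the endogenous protein by RNAi and re-expresses a tagged, knockdown-resistant version from the same virus. In bacteria it is maintained through a high-copy ColE1/pUC-type origin and selected with ampicillin (AmpR). An f1 origin and an SV40/EM7-driven bleomycin/Zeocin resistance cassette (BleoR) also sit in the backbone, outside the packaged viral genome.

The viral genome is transcribed from a CMV enhancer/promoter fused to a truncated 5' LTR. This is followed by the Ψ packaging signal with a gag fragment, the RRE for Rev-dependent nuclear export, and the cPPT/CTS, which aids nuclear import of the reverse-transcribed genome. Two expression units lie downstream. A human H1 (Pol III) promoter drives a short hairpin RNA targeting rat Psd95 (Dlg4). A human ubiquitin C promoter drives the rat Dlg4 coding sequence, recorded as the alpha isoform and made shRNA-resistant, joined through a short polylinker to EGFP at its C-terminus. A WPRE after EGFP enhances transcript stability and expression. The cassette ends with a truncated 3' LTR and a bGH polyadenylation signal. The annotated nef hit in this region probably reflects residual HIV sequence flanking the LTR rather than an intended gene.

The record supports use in producing lentivirus to transduce mammalian cells. The associated work studied how PSD-95 N-terminal domains regulate synaptic AMPA receptor function, and EGFP fluorescence there marks expression of the replacement protein.
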