Addgene plasmid #74013: FH95pUp95GW (B4)
Purpose: lentiviral expression of shRNA resistant Psd95-alpha-EGFP fusion and Psd95 shRNA
Depositing lab: Robert Malenka & Oliver Schluter & Weifeng Xu. Depositing organization: Stanford University. Publication: Alternative N-terminal domains of PSD-95 and SAP97 govern activity-dependent regulation of synaptic AMPA receptor function. Schluter OM, Xu W, Malenka RC. Neuron. 2006 Jul 6;51(1):99-111. 10.1016/j.neuron.2006.05.016 PubMed 16815335.
Backbone
  Vector backbone: FUGW
  Backbone manufacturer: David Baltimore (Addgene plasmid # 14883)
  Backbone size w/o insert (bp): 9941
  Vector type: Mammalian Expression, Lentiviral, RNAi
Growth in bacteria
  Bacterial resistance: Ampicillin, 100 μg/mL
  Growth temperature: 37°C
  Growth strain: NEB Stable
  Copy number: High Copy
Gene/Insert
  Gene/Insert name: Psd95 shRNA (alt name: shRNA-resistant Psd95-alpha-EGFP fusion co-expressed)
  gRNA/shRNA sequence: GGA CAT CCA GGC ACA CAA G
  Species: R. norvegicus (rat)
  Promoter: H1
  Cloning method: Restriction Enzyme; 5′ cloning site EcoRI (not destroyed); 3′ cloning site BstBI (destroyed during cloning)
  Sequencing primers: 5′ H1 tcgctatgtgttctgggaaa
Terms and licenses: Academic/Nonprofit Terms; Industry Terms: Not Available to Industry
Depositor comments: Map: FHUGW-(pUb)-HinDIII-PstI-SalI-XbaI-XbaI-(p95)-KpnI-ApaI-SmaI-BamHI-(EGFP)-BglII-BsrBI-EcoRV-HinDIII-ClaI Also associated with Xu, et al. Neuron. 2008 Jan 24;57(2):248-62. doi: 10.1016 (PMID 18215622).
How to cite: FH95pUp95GW (B4) was a gift from Robert Malenka & Oliver Schluter & Weifeng Xu (Addgene plasmid # 74013 ; http://n2t.net/addgene:74013 ; RRID:Addgene_74013)
