>Addgene plasmid #74013 | FH95pUp95GW (B4) | addgene partial sequence | sequence record 140837 | FUGW-Fwd 5'-ATTACAGGGACAGCAGAGATCC-3'
TCATCAACCCGCTCCAAGGAATCGCGGGCCCAGTGTCACTAGGCGGGAACACCCAGCGCGCGTGCGCCCT
GGCAGGAAGATGGCTGTGAGGGACAGGGGAGTGGCGCCCTGCAATATTTGCATGTCGCTATGTGTTCTGG
GAAATCACCATAAACGTGAAATGTCTTTGGATTTGGGAATCTTATAAGTTCTGTATGAGACCACAGATCC
CCGGACATCCAGGCACACAAGTTCAAGAGACTTGTGTGCCTGGATGTCCTTTTTGGAAAGCTTATCGAAT
TAATTAACCCGTGTCGGCTCCAGATCTGGCCTCCGCGCCGGGTTTTGGCGCCTCCCGCGGGCGCCCCCCT
CCTCACGGCGAGCGCTGCCACGTCAGACGAAGGGCGCAGCGAGCGTCCTGATCCTTCCGCCCGGACGCTC
AGGACAGCGGCCCGCTGCTCATAAGACTCGGCCTTAGAACCCCAGTATCAGCAGAAGGACATTTTAGGAC
GGGACTTGGGTGACTCTAGGGCACTGGTTTTCTTTCCAGAGAGCGGAACAGGCGAGGAAAAGTAGTCCCT
TCTCGGCGATTCTGCGGAGGGATCTCCGTGGGGCGGTGAACGCCGATGATTATATAAGGACGCGCCGGGT
GTGGCACAGCTAGTTCCGTCGCAGCCGGGATTTGGGTCGCGGTTCTTGTTTGTGGATCGCTGTGATCGTC
ACTTGGTGAGTAGCGGGCTGCTGGGCTGGCCGG
