>Addgene plasmid #74013 | FH95pUp95GW (B4) | addgene partial sequence | sequence record 140901 | EGFP-N 5'-CGTCGCCGTCCAGCTCGACCAG-3'
CTTGCTCACCATGGTGGCGATGGATCCCGGGCCCGCGGTACCGAGTCTCTCTCGGGCTGGGACCCAGATG
TAGGGGCCTGAGAGGTCTTCAATGACACGTTTCACTTTGTGATAGATCTCTTCAAAGCTGTCGCCCTCTA
CGATGGCTGAGAAGCACTCTGTGAACTCCTGCTCCAGCTTCGTGGCTCTGTCGAAGGCTTTCCGGGCTTG
CTCCTCTGTGATCCGCTTATTGATCTCTAGCACATTCTCCAGGGAGCGGGGACGGATGAAGATGGCGATG
GGGTGCAGGTGGGCCGCCTGCAGCCGCCGCACGGCATTGGCCGAGACATCGAGGATGCAGTGCTTCCCCT
GCTCTGCTACCTCTCGCACAGACTGGACGCTGGTCCCATAGAGGTGGCTGTTGTACTGGCCAGCCTCAAT
GAACTTATGCGCTTGAATATCCTTCTCCATTTTCTCCCGGGAGGAGACAAAGTGGTAATCCCGGCCGTCT
ATCTCATATTCCCGCTTAGGACGTGTCGTATGAGGGACACAGGATCCAAACTTGTCGGGGAACTCGGAGA
GAAGATCATCGTTGGCACGGTCTTTGGTGGGTCCAAGGATGATGATGGGACGAGCATAGTGCACTTCCAT
CTGGGTCACCGTCTCATAGCTCAGAACCGAGTCTTCTCGACCCTGTGATCCAGAGCTGGAGCCCCAGTCC
TTGGCCTTTAACCTTGACCACTCTCGTCGCTCGACCCGCCGTTTGCTGGGAATGAAGCCAATGTCGTCGG
TCTCACTGTCG
