>Addgene plasmid #74013 | FH95pUp95GW (B4) | addgene partial sequence | sequence record 141038 | hUBCpro-F 5'-TGAAGCTCCGGTTTTGAACT-3'
ATGTAATCATTTGGGTCAATATGTAATTTTCAGTGTTAGACTAGTAAATTGTCCGCTAAATTCTGGCCGT
TTTTGGCTTTTTTGTTAGACGAAGCTTGGGCTGCAGGTCGACTCTAGAGGATCAATTCGCCCTTTCTAGA
CCACCATGGACTGTCTCTGTATAGTGACAACCAAGAAATACCGCTACCAAGATGAAGACACGCCCCCTCT
GGAACACAGCCCGGCCCACCTCCCCAACCAGGCCAATTCTCCCCCTGTGATTGTCAACACGGACACCCTA
GAAGCCCCAGGATATGAGTTGCAGGTGAATGGAACAGAGGGGGAGATGGAGTATGAGGAGATCACATTGG
AAAGGGGTAACTCAGGTCTGGGCTTCAGCATCGCAGGTGGCACTGACAACCCGCACATCGGTGACGACCC
GTCCATTTTTATCACCAAGATCATTCCTGGTGGGGCTGCAGCCCAGGATGGCCGCCTCAGGGTCAATGAC
AGCATCCTGTTTGTAAATGAAGTGGATGTTCGGGAGGTGACCCATTCAGCTGCGGTGGAGGCCCTCAAAG
AGGCAGGTTCCATCGTTCGCCTCTATGTCATGCGCCGGAAACCCCCAGCCGAAAAGGTCATGGAGATCAA
ACTCATCAAAGGGCCTAAAGGACTTGGCTTCAGCATTGCGGGGGGCGTTGGGAACCAGCACATCCCTGGA
GATAACAGCATCTATGTAACGAAGATCATCGA
